>Addgene plasmid #30696 | pCS2-F2-GAA | depositor partial sequence | sequence record 38898 | pCS2-F2-GAA sequence 267 bps
GGTACCCGCCCATATGCTTGCCCTGTCGAGTCCTGCGATCGCCGCTTTTCTTATCGGCAGTCTCTTACCC
GGCATATCCGGATTCACACAGGCCAGAAGCCCTTCCAGTGTCGCATCTGCATGCGTAACTTCAGCCAGAA
GTGTAATCTTGTGCGTCACATCCGCACCCACACAGGCGAGAAGCCTTTTGCATGCGACATCTGCGGCAGG
AAGTTCGCGCGCAGCGACAACCTCTCTGAGCACACCAAGATCCACACAGGTGGATCC
