>Addgene plasmid #30696 | pCS2-F2-GAA | addgene partial sequence | sequence record 39164 | SP6  5'-ATTTAGGTGACACTATAG-3'
ATGGCTCCAAGAAGAAGCGTAAGGTATACCCATACGATGTTCCTGACTATGCGGGCTATCCCTATGACGT
CCCGGACTATGCAGGATCGTATCCATATGACGTTCCAGATTACGCTGCTCATGGTACCCGCCCATATGCT
TGCCCTGTCGAGTCCTGCGATCGCCGCTTTTCTTATCGGCAGTCTCTTACCCGGCATATCCGGATTCACA
CAGGCCAGAAGCCCTTCCAGTGTCGCATCTGCATGCGTAACTTCAGCCAGAAGTGTAATCTTGTGCGTCA
CATCCGCACCCACACAGGCGAGAAGCCTTTTGCATGCGACATCTGCGGCAGGAAGTTCGCGCGCAGCGAC
AACCTCTCTGAGCACACCAAGATCCACACAGGTGGATCCCAACTAGTCAAAAGTGAACTGGAGGAGAAGA
AATCTGAACTTCGTCATAAATTGAAATATGTGCCTCATGAATATATTGAATTAATTGAAATTGCCAGAAA
TTCCACTCAGGATAGAATTCTTGAAATGAAGGTAATGGAATTTTTTATGAAAGTTTATGGATATAGAGGT
AAACATTTGGGTGGATCAAGGAAACCGGACGGAGCAATTTATACTGTCGGATCTCCTATTGATTACGGTG
TGATCGTGGATACTAAAGCTTATAGCGGAGGTTATAATCTGCCAATTGGCCAAGCAGATGAAATGCAACG
ATATGTCAAAGAAAATCAAACACGAAACAAACATATCAACCCTAATGAATGGTGGAAAGTCTATCCATCT
TCTGTAACGGAATTTAAGTTTTTATTTGTGAGTGGTCACTTT
