[The description below was written by a language model from this plasmid's Addgene catalogue record.]
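Description:
pCS2-F2-GAA is a pCS2-based plasmid catalogued as an mRNA production vector. It carries a small 267 bp insert named "F2 GAA" in a 4789 bp backbone. It is propagated in E. coli as a high-copy plasmid under ampicillin selection. The insert sits between KpnI and BamHI sites, both of which are retained, and it has an HA epitope tag at its N terminus for detecting the encoded protein. No feature table accompanies the record, so the promoters, polyadenylation signal and origin are not explicitly listed. The use of an SP6 primer for 5′ sequencing fits the usual pCS2 layout, in which an SP6 promoter upstream of the cloning site allows in vitro transcription of mRNA.

The associated publication describes modularly assembled zinc-finger nucleases and their evaluation in zebrafish. In that context the name suggests a zinc-finger module for the finger 2 position that recognises the DNA triplet GAA, although the record does not spell this out. The retained flanking restriction sites would suit the module being excised or combined with other finger modules to build multi-finger arrays against chosen genomic targets. The record does not say whether a nuclease domain such as FokI or a nuclear localisation signal is present in this plasmid. The species is listed as zebrafish, which probably reflects the intended application rather than a zebrafish-derived gene. The plasmid most likely belongs to an archive of single-finger modules used to assemble zinc-finger nucleases, which are then expressed from injected mRNA for targeted gene disruption in zebrafish embryos.
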