Addgene plasmid #30696: pCS2-F2-GAA
Depositing lab: Nathan Lawson & Scot Wolfe. Depositing organization: University of Massachusetts, Worcester. Publication: Evaluation and application of modularly assembled zinc-finger nucleases in zebrafish. Zhu C, Smith T, McNulty J, Rayla AL, Lakshmanan A, Siekmann AF, Buffardi M, Meng X, Shin J, Padmanabhan A, Cifuentes D, Giraldez AJ, Look AT, Epstein JA, Lawson ND, Wolfe SA. Development. 2011 Oct;138(20):4555-64. 10.1242/dev.066779 PubMed 21937602.
Backbone
  Vector backbone: pCS2
  Backbone size w/o insert (bp): 4789
  Vector type: mRNA production
Growth in bacteria
  Bacterial resistance: Ampicillin, 100 μg/mL
  Growth temperature: 37°C
  Growth strain: DH5alpha
  Growth instructions: XL1Blue
  Copy number: High Copy
Gene/Insert
  Gene/Insert name: F2 GAA
  Species: D. rerio (zebrafish)
  Insert size (bp): 267
  Tag / fusion protein: HA tag (N terminal on insert)
  Cloning method: Restriction Enzyme; 5′ cloning site KpnI (not destroyed); 3′ cloning site BamHI (not destroyed)
  Sequencing primers: 5′ SP6; 3′ attaaccctcactaaaggga
Terms and licenses: Academic/Nonprofit Terms; Industry Terms: Not Available to Industry
How to cite: pCS2-F2-GAA was a gift from Nathan Lawson & Scot Wolfe (Addgene plasmid # 30696 ; http://n2t.net/addgene:30696 ; RRID:Addgene_30696)
